>Addgene plasmid #148775 | pCIneo-V5-SBP-MBP-HsNot4_275-575-FFTLtoDAEE_AG | depositor full sequence | sequence record 291223 | Full Sequence
TCAATATTGGCCATTAGCCATATTATTCATTGGTTATATAGCATAAATCAATATTGGCTATTGGCCATTG
CATACGTTGTATCTATATCATAATATGTACATTTATATTGGCTCATGTCCAATATGACCGCCATGTTGGC
ATTGATTATTGACTAGTTATTAATAGTAATCAATTACGGGGTCATTAGTTCATAGCCCATATATGGAGTT
CCGCGTTACATAACTTACGGTAAATGGCCCGCCTGGCTGACCGCCCAACGACCCCCGCCCATTGACGTCA
ATAATGACGTATGTTCCCATAGTAACGCCAATAGGGACTTTCCATTGACGTCAATGGGTGGAGTATTTAC
GGTAAACTGCCCACTTGGCAGTACATCAAGTGTATCATATGCCAAGTCCGCCCCCTATTGACGTCAATGA
CGGTAAATGGCCCGCCTGGCATTATGCCCAGTACATGACCTTACGGGACTTTCCTACTTGGCAGTACATC
TACGTATTAGTCATCGCTATTACCATGGTGATGCGGTTTTGGCAGTACACCAATGGGCGTGGATAGCGGT
TTGACTCACGGGGATTTCCAAGTCTCCACCCCATTGACGTCAATGGGAGTTTGTTTTGGCACCAAAATCA
ACGGGACTTTCCAAAATGTCGTAACAACTGCGATCGCCCGCCCCGTTGACGCAAATGGGCGGTAGGCGTG
TACGGTGGGAGGTCTATATAAGCAGAGCTCGTTTAGTGAACCGTCAGATCACTAGAAGCTTTATTGCGGT
AGTTTATCACAGTTAAATTGCTAACGCAGTCAGTGCTTCTGACACAACAGTCTCGAACTTAAGCTGCAGT
GACTCTCTTAAGGTAGCCTTGCAGAAGTTGGTCGTGAGGCACTGGGCAGGTAAGTATCAAGGTTACAAGA
CAGGTTTAAGGAGACCAATAGAAACTGGGCTTGTCGAGACAGAGAAGACTCTTGCGTTTCTGATAGGCAC
CTATTGGTCTTACTGACATCCACTTTGCCTTTCTCTCCACAGGTGTCCACTCCCAGTTCAATTACAGCTC
TTAAGGCTAGAGTACTTAATACGACTCACTATAGGCTAGCAATTGCGGCCACCATGGGTAAGCCTATCCC
TAACCCTCTCCTCGGTCTCGATTCTACGCCCGGAAGCGGTAGCGGTACCATGGACGAGAAGACCACCGGC
TGGGGGGGCGGCCACGTGGTGGAGGGCCTGGCCGGCGAGCTGGAGCAGCTGCGGGCCAGGCTGGAGCACC
ACCCTCAGGGCCAGCGGGAGCCCTCCGGCGGCTGCAAGCCCCTCGACATGAAAATCGAAGAAGGTAAACT
GGTAATCTGGATTAACGGCGATAAAGGCTATAACGGTCTCGCTGAAGTCGGTAAGAAATTCGAGAAAGAT
ACCGGAATTAAAGTCACCGTTGAGCATCCGGATAAACTGGAAGAGAAATTCCCGCAGGTTGCGGCAACTG
GCGATGGCCCTGACATTATCTTCTGGGCACACGACCGCTTTGGTGGCTACGCTCAATCTGGCCTGTTGGC
TGAAATCACCCCGGACAAAGCGTTCCAGGACAAGCTGTATCCGTTTACCTGGGATGCCGTACGTTACAAC
GGCAAGCTGATTGCTTACCCGATCGCTGTTGAAGCGTTATCGCTGATTTATAACAAAGATCTGCTGCCGA
ACCCGCCAAAAACCTGGGAAGAGATCCCGGCGCTGGATAAAGAACTGAAAGCGAAAGGTAAGAGCGCGCT
GATGTTCAACCTGCAAGAACCGTACTTCACCTGGCCGCTGATTGCTGCTGACGGGGGTTATGCGTTCAAG
TATGAAAACGGCAAGTACGACATTAAAGACGTGGGCGTGGATAACGCTGGCGCGAAAGCGGGTCTGACCT
TCCTGGTTGACCTGATTAAAAGCAAACACATGAATGCAGACACCGATTACTCCATCGCAGAAGCTGCCTT
TAATAAAGGCGAAACAGCGATGACCATCAACGGCCCGTGGGCATGGTCCAACATCGACACCAGCAAAGTG
AATTATGGTGTAACGGTACTGCCGACCTTCAAGGGTCAACCATCCAAACCGTTCGTTGGCGTGCTGAGCG
CAGGTATTAACGCCGCCAGTCCGAACAAAGAGCTGGCGAAAGAGTTCCTCGAAAACTATCTGCTGACTGA
TGAAGGTCTGGAAGCGGTTAATAAAGACAAACCGCTGGGTGCCGTAGCGCTGAAGTCTTACGAGGAAGAG
TTGGCGAAAGATCCACGTATTGCCGCCACCATGGAAAACGCCCAGAAAGGTGAAATCATGCCGAACATCC
CGCAGATGTCCGCTTTCTGGTATGCCGTGCGTACTGCGGTGATCAACGCCGCCAGCGGTCGTCAGACTGT
CGATGAAGCCCTGAAAGACCCTCCACTCGAGCCCATTGACAAACCTTCAGATTCTCTCAGTATAGGGAAC
GGTGATAATTCCCAGCAGATATCTAACAGTGATACGCCTTCACCACCACCTGGTTTGTCAAAATCCAATC
CAGTCATCCCCATCAGTTCATCCAATCACAGTGCACGGTCCCCTTTTGAAGGGGCAGTAACAGAGTCACA
GTCGTTATTCTCAGACAATTTTCGCCATCCCAACCCTATCCCAAGTGGGCTTCCTCCTTTCCCCAGCTCC
CCACAGACATCCAGTGACTGGCCTACAGCACCAGAACCACAGAGCCTCTTCACATCAGAAACAATCCCAG
TATCATCCTCTACAGACTGGCAAGCAGCTTTTGGCTTTGGTTCTTCTAAACAACCAGAGGATGACTTGGG
TGATGATCCCGCCGATGTCGAGCGAAAAGCCGAGGCAGACCTGATTGAGAAGGAACTGTCCGTTCAAGAC
CAACCTTCCCTTTCGCCCACATCTCTTCAGAACTCCTCTTCACACACTACAACCGCCAAAGGTCCAGGCT
CTGGATTCCTGCATCCTGCTGCAGCTACAAATGCCAATTCTCTCAATAGTACCTTTTCAGTCTTGCCCCA
GAGGTTCCCTCAATTTCAGCAGCACCGAGCGGTTTATAATTCATTCAGTTTTCCAGGCCAGGCAGCCCGC
TATCCTTGGATGGCCTTTCCACGCAATAGCATCATGCACTTGAACCACACAGCAAACCCCACCTCAAATA
GTAATTTCTTGGACTTGAATCTCCCGCCACAGCACAACACAGGTCTGGGAGGGATCCCTGTAGCAGGGGA
AGAAGAGGTGAAGGTTTCGACCATGCCACTGTCAACCTCTTCCCATTCATTACAACAAGGACAGCAGCCT
ACAAGTCTCCACACTACTGTGGCCTAAGCGGCCGCTTCCCTTTAGTGAGGGTTAATGCTTCGAGCAGACA
TGATAAGATACATTGATGAGTTTGGACAAACCACAACTAGAATGCAGTGAAAAAAATGCTTTATTTGTGA
AATTTGTGATGCTATTGCTTTATTTGTAACCATTATAAGCTGCAATAAACAAGTTAACAACAACAATTGC
ATTCATTTTATGTTTCAGGTTCAGGGGGAGATGTGGGAGGTTTTTTAAAGCAAGTAAAACCTCTACAAAT
GTGGTAAAATCCGATAAGGATCGATCCGGGCTGGCGTAATAGCGAAGAGGCCCGCACCGATCGCCCTTCC
CAACAGTTGCGCAGCCTGAATGGCGAATGG
[124 nt withheld, positions 3671-3794]
C
[91 nt withheld, positions 3796-3886]
A
[49 nt withheld, positions 3888-3936]
CCTTTGACGTTGGAGTCCACGTTCTTT
[37 nt withheld, positions 3964-4000]
ACCCTATCTCGGTCTATTCTTTTGATTTATAAGGGATTTTGCCGATTTCGGCCTATTGGTTAAAAAATGA
GCTGATTTAACAAAAATTTAACGCGAATTTTAACAAAATATTAACGCTTACAATTTCCTGATGCGGTATT
TTCTCCTTACGCATCTGTGCGGTATTTCACACCGCATACGCGGATCTGCGCAGCACCATGGCCTGAAATA
ACCTCTGAAAGAGGAACTTGGTTAGGTACCTTCTGAGGCGGAAAGAACCAGCTGTGGAATGTGTGTCAGT
TAGGGTGTGGAAAGTCCCCAGGCTCCCCAGCAGGCAGAAGTATGCAAAGCATGCATCTCAATTAGTCAGC
AACCAGGTGTGGAAAGTCCCCAGGCTCCCCAGCAGGCAGAAGTATGCAAAGCATGCATCTCAATTAGTCA
GCAACCATAGTCCCGCCCCTAACTCCGCCCATCCCGCCCCTAACTCCGCCCAGTTCCGCCCATTCTCCGC
CCCATGGCTGACTAATTTTTTTTATTTATGCAGAGGCCGAGGCCGCCTCGGCCTCTGAGCTATTCCAGAA
GTAGTGAGGAGGCTTTTTTGGAGGCCTAGGCTTTTGCAAAAAGCTTGATTCTTCTGACACAACAGTCTCG
AACTTAAGGCTAGAGCCACCATGATTGAACAAGATGGATTGCACGCAGGTTCTCCGGCCGCTTGGGTGGA
GAGGCTATTCGGCTATGACTGGGCACAACAGACAATCGGCTGCTCTGATGCCGCCGTGTTCCGGCTGTCA
GCGCAGGGGCGCCCGGTTCTTTTTGTCAAGACCGACCTGTCCGGTGCCCTGAATGAACTGCAGGACGAGG
CAGCGCGGCTATCGTGGCTGGCCACGACGGGCGTTCCTTGCGCAGCTGTGCTCGACGTTGTCACTGAAGC
GGGAAGGGACTGGCTGCTATTGGGCGAAGTGCCGGGGCAGGATCTCCTGTCATCTCACCTTGCTCCTGCC
GAGAAAGTATCCATCATGGCTGATGCAATGCGGCGGCTGCATACGCTTGATCCGGCTACCTGCCCATTCG
ACCACCAAGCGAAACATCGCATCGAGCGAGCACGTACTCGGATGGAAGCCGGTCTTGTCGATCAGGATGA
TCTGGACGAAGAGCATCAGGGGCTCGCGCCAGCCGAACTGTTCGCCAGGCTCAAGGCGCGCATGCCCGAC
GGCGAGGATCTCGTCGTGACCCATGGCGATGCCTGCTTGCCGAATATCATGGTGGAAAATGGCCGCTTTT
CTGGATTCATCGACTGTGGCCGGCTGGGTGTGGCGGACCGCTATCAGGACATAGCGTTGGCTACCCGTGA
TATTGCTGAAGAGCTTGGCGGCGAATGGGCTGACCGCTTCCTCGTGCTTTACGGTATCGCCGCTCCCGAT
TCGCAGCGCATCGCCTTCTATCGCCTTCTTGACGAGTTCTTCTGAGCGGGACTCTGGGGTTCGAAATGAC
CGACCAAGCGACGCCCAACCTGCCATCACGATGGCCGCAATAAAATATCTTTATTTTCATTACATCTGTG
TGTTGGTTTTTTGTGTGAATCGATAGCGATAAGGATCCGCGTATGGTGCACTCTCAGTACAATCTGCTCT
GATGCCGCATAGTTAAGCCAGCCCCGACACCCGCCAACACCCGCTGACGCGCCCTGACGGGCTTGTCTGC
TCCCGGCATCCGCTTACAGACAAGCTGTGACCGTCTCCGGGAGCTGCATGTGTCAGAGGTTTTCACCGTC
ATCACCGAAACGCGCGAGACGAAAGGGCCTCGTGATACGCCTATTTTTATAGGTTAATGTCATGATAATA
ATGGTTTCTTAGACGTCAGGTGGCACTTTTCGGGGAAATGTGCGCGGAACCCCTATTTGTTTATTTTTCT
AAATACATTCAAATATGTATCCGCTCATGAGACAATAACCCTGATAAATGCTTCAATAATATTGAAAAAG
GAAGAGTATGAGTATTCAACATTTCCGTGTCGCCCTTATTCCCTTTTTTGCGGCATTTTGCCTTCCTGTT
TTTGCTCACCCAGAAACGCTGGTGAAAGTAAAAGATGCTGAAGATCAGTTGGGTGCACGAGTGGGTTACA
TCGAACTGGATCTCAACAGCGGTAAGATCCTTGAGAGTTTTCGCCCCGAAGAACGTTTTCCAATGATGAG
CACTTTTAAAGTTCTGCTATGTGGCGCGGTATTATCCCGTATTGACGCCGGGCAAGAGCAACTCGGTCGC
CGCATACACTATTCTCAGAATGACTTGGTTGAGTACTCACCAGTCACAGAAAAGCATCTTACGGATGGCA
TGACAGTAAGAGAATTATGCAGTGCTGCCATAACCATGAGTGATAACACTGCGGCCAACTTACTTCTGAC
AACGATCGGAGGACCGAAGGAGCTAACCGCTTTTTTGCACAACATGGGGGATCATGTAACTCGCCTTGAT
CGTTGGGAACCGGAGCTGAATGAAGCCATACCAAACGACGAGCGTGACACCACGATGCCTGTAGCAATGG
CAACAACGTTGCGCAAACTATTAACTGGCGAACTACTTACTCTAGCTTCCCGGCAACAATTAATAGACTG
GATGGAGGCGGATAAAGTTGCAGGACCACTTCTGCGCTCGGCCCTTCCGGCTGGCTGGTTTATTGCTGAT
AAATCTGGAGCCGGTGAGCGTGGGTCTCGCGGTATCATTGCAGCACTGGGGCCAGATGGTAAGCCCTCCC
GTATCGTAGTTATCTACACGACGGGGAGTCAGGCAACTATGGATGAACGAAATAGACAGATCGCTGAGAT
AGGTGCCTCACTGATTAAGCATTGGTAACTGTCAGACCAAGTTTACTCATATATACTTTAGATTGATTTA
AAACTTCATTTTTAATTTAAAAGGATCTAGGTGAAGATCCTTTTTGATAATCTCATGACCAAAATCCCTT
AACGTGAGTTTTCGTTCCACTGAGCGTCAGACCCCGTAGAAAAGATCAAAGGATCTTCTTGAGATCCTTT
TTTTCTGCGCGTAATCTGCTGCTTGCAAACAAAAAAACCACCGCTACCAGCGGTGGTTTGTTTGCCGGAT
CAAGAGCTACCAACTCTTTTTCCGAAGGTAACTGGCTTCAGCAGAGCGCAGATACCAAATACTGTTCTTC
TAGTGTAGCCGTAGTTAGGCCACCACTTCAAGAACTCTGTAGCACCGCCTACATACCTCGCTCTGCTAAT
CCTGTTACCAGTGGCTGCTGCCAGTGGCGATAAGTCGTGTCTTACCGGGTTGGACTCAAGACGATAGTTA
CCGGATAAGGCGCAGCGGTCGGGCTGAACGGGGGGTTCGTGCACACAGCCCAGCTTGGAGCGAACGACCT
ACACCGAACTGAGATACCTACAGCGTGAGCTATGAGAAAGCGCCACGCTTCCCGAAGGGAGAAAGGCGGA
CAGGTATCCGGTAAGCGGCAGGGTCGGAACAGGAGAGCGCACGAGGGAGCTTCCAGGGGGAAACGCCTGG
TATCTTTATAGTCCTGTCGGGTTTCGCCACCTCTGACTTGAGCGTCGATTTTTGTGATGCTCGTCAGGGG
GGCGGAGCCTATGGAAAAACGCCAGCAACGCGGCCTTTTTACGGTTCCTGGCCTTTTGCTGGCCTTTTGC
TCACATGGCTCGACAGATCT
Features (pLannotate 1.2.2; 22 found; start..end, strand, type, name):
    140..517     +  enhancer       CMV enhancer: human cytomegalovirus immediate early enhancer
    518..729     +  promoter       CMV promoter: human cytomegalovirus (CMV) immediate early promoter
    890..1022    +  intron         chimeric intron: chimera between introns from human β-globin and immunoglobulin heavy chain genes
   1067..1085    +  promoter       T7 promoter: promoter for bacteriophage T7 RNA polymerase
   1107..1148    +  CDS            V5 tag: epitope tag from simian virus 5
   1170..1283    +  CDS            SBP: streptavidin-binding peptide selected from a peptide library; binds streptavidin with nanomolar affinity (Keefe et al., 2001)
   1308..2399    +  CDS            MBP: maltose binding protein from E. coli; malE (mutated); This version of the gene does not encode a signal sequence, so MBP will remain in the cytosol.
   2403..3314    +  CDS            CNOT4 (fragment): CNOT4_HUMAN - Also known as NOT4. Experimental evidence at protein level: Swiss-Prot protein existence level 1. Has E3 ubiquitin ligase activity, promoting ubiquitination and degradation of target proteins (PubMed:11823428, PubMed:22159038, PubMed:26575292). Involved in activation of the JAK/STAT pathway (PubMed:11823428, PubMed:22159038). Catalyzes ubiquitination of methylated RBM15 (PubMed:26575292). Plays a role in quality control of translation of mitochondrial outer membrane-localized mRNA (PubMed:29861391). As part of the PINK1-regulated signaling, upon mitochondria damage, ubiquitinates
   3329..3346    -  promoter       T3 promoter (fragment): promoter for bacteriophage T3 RNA polymerase
   3364..3485    -  polyA_signal   SV40 poly(A) signal: SV40 polyadenylation signal
   3508..3576    -  CDS            large T antigen (fragment): large T antigen from SV40 (simian virus 40)
   3600..3667    +  CDS            lacZα (fragment): LacZα fragment of β-galactosidase; lacZ fragment
   3671..4099    +  rep_origin     f1 ori (sequence partly withheld): f1 bacteriophage origin of replication; arrow indicates direction of (+) strand synthesis
   4127..4178    -  misc_feature   bom (fragment): basis of mobility region from pBR322
   4243..4600    +  promoter       SV40 promoter: SV40 enhancer and early promoter
   4651..5442    +  CDS            neo: KKA2_KLEPN - Also known as kan, nptII. Experimental evidence at protein level: Swiss-Prot protein existence level 1. Resistance to kanamycin, neomycin, paromomycin, ribostamycin, butirosin and gentamicin B. From Klebsiella pneumoniae.
   5509..5557    +  polyA_signal   poly(A) signal: synthetic polyadenylation signal
   5577..5631    -  misc_feature   bom (fragment): basis of mobility region from pBR322
   5733..5768    -  CDS            rop (fragment): Rop protein, which maintains plasmids at low copy number; rop
   5863..5967    +  promoter       AmpR promoter: bla
   5968..6828    +  CDS            AmpR: β-lactamase; bla; confers resistance to ampicillin, carbenicillin, and related antibiotics
   6999..7587    +  rep_origin     ori: high-copy-number ColE1/pMB1/pBR322/pUC origin of replication
