[The description below was written by a language model from this plasmid's Addgene catalogue record and pLannotate feature annotations shown in this document.]
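Description:
pCIneo-V5-SBP-MBP-HsNot4_275-575-FFTLtoDAEE_AG is a 7,660 nt mammalian expression plasmid built on the pCI-neo backbone. It is propagated in E. coli through a high-copy ColE1/pUC-type origin with ampicillin selection (β-lactamase under its own promoter), and it also carries an f1 origin for single-stranded DNA production. A separate cassette, consisting of the SV40 enhancer/early promoter, the neo (nptII) gene and a synthetic polyadenylation signal, allows selection of stably transfected mammalian cells with G418-type aminoglycosides. The short lacZα, rop, bom and large T antigen fragments in the annotation appear to be backbone remnants rather than functional parts.

The expression unit is driven by the human CMV immediate early enhancer and promoter, followed by the chimeric β-globin/immunoglobulin intron that improves transcript processing, and it ends in an SV40 poly(A) signal. A T7 promoter sits just upstream of the coding region, which could support in vitro transcription. The open reading frame encodes a triple N-terminal tag: a V5 epitope for detection, a streptavidin-binding peptide (SBP) for affinity capture on streptavidin, and a cytosolic E. coli maltose-binding protein lacking its signal sequence. This tag is fused to a fragment of human CNOT4 (NOT4) spanning residues 275–575, numbered according to isoform 1. The name indicates a four-residue substitution, FFTL to DAEE, within this fragment. The associated publication concerns a conserved CAF40-binding motif that links metazoan NOT4 to the CCR4-NOT complex, so this mutant was probably designed to test that interaction in pulldown assays from human cells, although the record does not state the effect of the mutation. The depositor sequence may be theoretical rather than fully verified.
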