Addgene plasmid #148775: pCIneo-V5-SBP-MBP-HsNot4_275-575-FFTLtoDAEE_AG
Purpose: Mammalian Expression of HsNot4_275-575-FFTLtoDAEE
Depositing lab: Elisa Izaurralde. Depositing organization: Max Planck Institute for Developmental Biology. Publication: A conserved CAF40-binding motif in metazoan NOT4 mediates association with the CCR4-NOT complex. Keskeny C, Raisch T, Sgromo A, Igreja C, Bhandari D, Weichenrieder O, Izaurralde E. Genes Dev. 2019 Feb 1;33(3-4):236-252. doi: 10.1101/gad.320952.118. Epub 2019 Jan 28. PubMed 30692204.
Backbone
  Vector backbone: pCI-neo
  Vector type: Mammalian Expression
Growth in bacteria
  Bacterial resistance: Ampicillin, 100 μg/mL
  Growth temperature: 37°C
  Growth strain: DH5alpha
  Copy number: High Copy
Gene/Insert
  Gene/Insert name: HsNot4_275-575-FFTLtoDAEE
  Species: H. sapiens (human)
  Entrez Gene: CNOT4 (a.k.a. CLONE243, NOT4, NOT4H)
  Cloning method: Unknown
Terms and licenses: Academic/Nonprofit Terms; Industry Terms: Not Available to Industry
Depositor comments: sequence given by variant 4 NCBI: NM_001190848.1 or Uniprot.: isoform 1 O95628-1 Plasmids from this collection were made available to the research community and donated after the lab closed. Please note that the sequence provided by the depositing laboratory may be theoretical/predicted or based on Sanger sequencing results. There may be discrepancies between sequencing results obtained by Addgene and the depositor sequence. If an Addgene verified sequence is not available, please contact before placing your order to request that our lab fully sequence the plasmid.
How to cite: pCIneo-V5-SBP-MBP-HsNot4_275-575-FFTLtoDAEE_AG was a gift from Elisa Izaurralde (Addgene plasmid # 148775 ; http://n2t.net/addgene:148775 ; RRID:Addgene_148775)
